>Addgene plasmid #47186 | TAL3467 | depositor partial sequence | sequence record 67273 | Insert sequence
ATGGACTACAAAGACCATGACGGTGATTATAAAGATCATGACATCGATTACAAGGATGACGATGACAAGA
TGGCCCCCAAGAAGAAGAGGAAGGTGGGCATTCACCGCGGGGTACCTATGGTGGACTTGAGGACACTCGG
TTATTCGCAACAGCAACAGGAGAAAATCAAGCCTAAGGTCAGGAGCACCGTCGCGCAACACCACGAGGCG
CTTGTGGGGCATGGCTTCACTCATGCGCATATTGTCGCGCTTTCACAGCACCCTGCGGCGCTTGGGACGG
TGGCTGTCAAATACCAAGATATGATTGCGGCCCTGCCCGAAGCCACGCACGAGGCAATTGTAGGGGTCGG
TAAACAGTGGTCGGGAGCGCGAGCACTTGAGGCGCTGCTGACTGTGGCGGGTGAGCTTAGGGGGCCTCCG
CTCCAGCTCGACACCGGGCAGCTGCTGAAGATCGCGAAGAGAGGGGGAGTAACAGCGGTAGAGGCAGTGC
ACGCCTGGCGCAATGCGCTCACCGGGGCCCCCTTGAACCTGACCCCAGACCAGGTAGTCGCAATCGCGTC
ACATGACGGGGGAAAGCAAGCCCTGGAAACCGTGCAAAGGTTGTTGCCGGTCCTTTGTCAAGACCACGGC
CTTACACCGGAGCAAGTCGTGGCCATTGCAAGCAATGGGGGTGGCAAACAGGCTCTTGAGACGGTTCAGA
GACTTCTCCCAGTTCTCTGTCAAGCCCACGGGCTGACTCCCGATCAAGTTGTAGCGATTGCGAATAACAA
TGGAGGGAAACAAGCATTGGAGACTGTCCAACGGCTCCTTCCCGTGTTGTGTCAAGCCCACGGTTTGACG
CCTGCACAAGTGGTCGCCATCGCCAACAACAACGGCGGTAAGCAGGCGCTGGAAACAGTACAGCGCCTGC
TGCCTGTACTGTGCCAGGATCATGGACTGACCCCAGACCAGGTAGTCGCAATCGCGTCGAACATTGGGGG
AAAGCAAGCCCTGGAAACCGTGCAAAGGTTGTTGCCGGTCCTTTGTCAAGACCACGGCCTTACACCGGAG
CAAGTCGTGGCCATTGCATCCCACGACGGTGGCAAACAGGCTCTTGAGACGGTTCAGAGACTTCTCCCAG
TTCTCTGTCAAGCCCACGGGCTGACTCCCGATCAAGTTGTAGCGATTGCGTCGAACATTGGAGGGAAACA
AGCATTGGAGACTGTCCAACGGCTCCTTCCCGTGTTGTGTCAAGCCCACGGTTTGACGCCTGCACAAGTG
GTCGCCATCGCCAGCCATGATGGCGGTAAGCAGGCGCTGGAAACAGTACAGCGCCTGCTGCCTGTACTGT
GCCAGGATCATGGACTGACCCCAGACCAGGTAGTCGCAATCGCGTCAAACGGAGGGGGAAAGCAAGCCCT
GGAAACCGTGCAAAGGTTGTTGCCGGTCCTTTGTCAAGACCACGGCCTTACACCGGAGCAAGTCGTGGCC
ATTGCAAATAATAACGGTGGCAAACAGGCTCTTGAGACGGTTCAGAGACTTCTCCCAGTTCTCTGTCAAG
CCCACGGGCTGACTCCCGATCAAGTTGTAGCGATTGCGAATAACAATGGAGGGAAACAAGCATTGGAGAC
TGTCCAACGGCTCCTTCCCGTGTTGTGTCAAGCCCACGGTTTGACGCCTGCACAAGTGGTCGCCATCGCC
AACAACAACGGCGGTAAGCAGGCGCTGGAAACAGTACAGCGCCTGCTGCCTGTACTGTGCCAGGATCATG
GACTGACCCCAGACCAGGTAGTCGCAATCGCGTCGAACATTGGGGGAAAGCAAGCCCTGGAAACCGTGCA
AAGGTTGTTGCCGGTCCTTTGTCAAGACCACGGCCTTACACCGGAGCAAGTCGTGGCCATTGCAAGCAAT
GGGGGTGGCAAACAGGCTCTTGAGACGGTTCAGAGACTTCTCCCAGTTCTCTGTCAAGCCCACGGGCTGA
CTCCCGATCAAGTTGTAGCGATTGCGTCGAACATTGGAGGGAAACAAGCATTGGAGACTGTCCAACGGCT
CCTTCCCGTGTTGTGTCAAGCCCACGGTTTGACGCCTGCACAAGTGGTCGCCATCGCCTCCAATATTGGC
GGTAAGCAGGCGCTGGAAACAGTACAGCGCCTGCTGCCTGTACTGTGCCAGGATCATGGACTGACACCCG
AACAGGTGGTCGCCATTGCTTCTAACATCGGAGGACGGCCAGCCTTGGAG
