>Addgene plasmid #47186 | TAL3467 | addgene partial sequence | sequence record 68695 | JDS-TALEN-F 5'-TAGGGGTCGGTAAACAGTGG-3'
CTTAGGGGGCCTCCGCTCCAGCTCGACACCGGGCAGCTGCTGAAGATCGCGAAGAGAGGGGGAGTAACAG
CGGTAGAGGCAGTGCACGCCTGGCGCAATGCGCTCACCGGGGCCCCCTTGAACCTGACCCCAGACCAGGT
AGTCGCAATCGCGTCACATGACGGGGGAAAGCAAGCCCTGGAAACCGTGCAAAGGTTGTTGCCGGTCCTT
TGTCAAGACCACGGCCTTACACCGGAGCAAGTCGTGGCCATTGCAAGCAATGGGGGTGGCAAACAGGCTC
TTGAGACGGTTCAGAGACTTCTCCCAGTTCTCTGTCAAGCCCACGGGCTGACTCCCGATCAAGTTGTAGC
GATTGCGAATAACAATGGAGGGAAACAAGCATTGGAGACTGTCCAACGGCTCCTTCCCGTGTTGTGTCAA
GCCCACGGTTTGACGCCTGCACAAGTGGTCGCCATCGCCAACAACAACGGCGGTAAGCAGGCGCTGGAAA
CAGTACAGCGCCTGCTGCCTGTACTGTGCCAGGATCATGGACTGACCCCAGACCAGGTAGTCGCAATCGC
GTCGAACATTGGGGGAAAGCAAGCCCTGGAAACCGTGCAAAGGTTGTTGCCGGTCCTTTGTCAAGACCAC
GGCCTTACACCGGAGCAAGTCGTGGCCATTGCATCCCACGACGGTGGCAAACAGGCTCTTGAGACGGTTC
AGAGACTTCTCCCAGTTCTCTGTCAAGCCCACGGGCTGACTCCCGATCAAGTTGTAGCGATTGCGTCGAA
CATTGGAGGGAAACAAGCATTGGAGACTGTCCAACGGCTCCTTCCCGTGTTGTGTCAAGCCCACGGTTTG
ACGCCTGCACAA
