[The description below was written by a language model from this plasmid's Addgene catalogue record.]
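Description:
TAL3467 is a TALEN expression plasmid built on the JDS70 backbone, a mammalian expression vector that also carries a T7 promoter. It encodes the "right" monomer of a TALE nuclease pair directed against the zebrafish (D. rerio) gene id3, inhibitor of DNA binding 3. The plasmid is maintained in E. coli as a high-copy construct under ampicillin selection. No feature table accompanies the record, so the origin of replication and other backbone elements are not itemised.

The roughly 1.4 kb insert is not the id3 coding sequence. It is an engineered array of TAL effector repeats designed to recognise a specific binding site in id3. The array was cloned between two BsmBI sites in the backbone, both of which were destroyed in the process. This places it in frame with elements supplied by JDS70: an N-terminal 3X Flag tag for detection and a C-terminal wild-type FokI nuclease domain. Expression is driven by a CMV promoter. The T7 designation indicates that the same open reading frame can be transcribed in vitro to make mRNA, the usual route for delivering TALENs by injection into zebrafish embryos.

FokI cleaves only as a dimer, so this construct is meant to be used with the matching "left" id3 TALEN. The two monomers bind opposing half-sites and make a double-strand break in the spacer between them. Error-prone repair of that break produces insertions and deletions, which allows targeted disruption of id3 in zebrafish cells. The insert name suggests it belongs to a set of TALENs made for the zebrafish research community.
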