Addgene plasmid #47186: TAL3467
Depositing lab: Keith Joung. Depositing organization: Massachusetts General Hospital. Publication: Targeted gene disruption in somatic zebrafish cells using engineered TALENs. Sander JD, Cade L, Khayter C, Reyon D, Peterson RT, Joung JK, Yeh JR. Nat Biotechnol. 2011 Aug 5;29(8):697-8. doi: 10.1038/nbt.1934. PubMed 21822241.
Backbone
  Vector backbone: JDS70
  Backbone manufacturer: Addgene plasmid #32285
  Backbone size w/o insert (bp): 6447
  Vector type: Mammalian Expression ; T7
Growth in bacteria
  Bacterial resistance: Ampicillin, 100 μg/mL
  Growth temperature: 37°C
  Growth strain: XL1 Blue
  Copy number: High Copy
Gene/Insert
  Gene/Insert name: ZebrafishCommunity-inhibitorofDNAbinding3-right (alt names: inhibitor of DNA binding 3; id3)
  Species: D. rerio (zebrafish)
  Insert size (bp): 1430
  Entrez Gene: id3 (a.k.a. fa56g03, ik:tdsubc_2g3, tdsubc_2g3, wu:fa56g03, xx:tdsubc_2g3)
  Promoter: CMV
  Tag / fusion protein: 3X Flag (N terminal on backbone); WT FOKI (C terminal on backbone)
  Cloning method: Restriction Enzyme; 5′ cloning site BsmBI (destroyed during cloning); 3′ cloning site BsmBI (destroyed during cloning)
  Sequencing primers: 5′ CMV-F; 3′ BGH-rev
Terms and licenses: Academic/Nonprofit Terms; Industry Terms: Not Available to Industry
Depositor comments: Target binding site: TCTGGACACTGGGATAAA It is strongly recommended that users perform a diagnostic digest to verify this plasmid prior to use. For example, a double digest of the plasmid with BamHI and KpnI should result in two bands at 2.3kb and 5.8kb.
How to cite: TAL3467 was a gift from Keith Joung (Addgene plasmid # 47186 ; http://n2t.net/addgene:47186 ; RRID:Addgene_47186)
